>Addgene plasmid #217583 | DVK_p15A_AF | addgene full sequence | sequence record 442595 | Addgene NGS Result
GATCCTCTAGAGTCGACCTGCAGGCATGCAAGCTTGGCGTAATCATGGTCATAGCTGTTTCCTGTGTGAA
ATTGTTATCCGCTCACAATTCCACACAACATACGAGCCGGAAGCATAAAGTGTAAAGCCTGGGGTGCCTA
ATGAGTGAGCTAACTCACATTAATTGCGTTGCGCTCACTGCCCGCTTTCCAGTCGGGAAACCTGTCGTGC
CAGCTGCATTAATGAATCGGCCAACGCGCGGGGGTCTCTCGCTATGTCTTCTGGATCGGTTGTCGAGTAA
GGATCTCCAGGCATCAAATAAAACGAAAGGCTCAGTCGAAAGACTGGGCCTTTCGTTTTATCTGTTGTTT
GTCGGTGAACGCTCTCTACTAGAGTCACACTGGCTCACCTTCGGGTGGGCCTTTCTGCGTTTATAGGATC
CTAACTCGAGCCTAGGGATATATTCCGCTTCCTCGCTCACTGACTCGCTACGCTCGGTCGTTCGACTGCG
GCGAGCGGAAATGGCTTACGAACGGGGCGGAGATTTCCTGGAAGATGCCAGGAAGATACTTAACAGGGAA
GTGAGAGGGCCGCGGCAAAGCCGTTTTTCCATAGGCTCCGCCCCCCTGACAAGCATCACGAAATCTGACG
CTCAAATCAGTGGTGGCGAAACCCGACAGGACTATAAAGATACCAGGCGTTTCCCCCTGGCGGCTCCCTC
GTGCGCTCTCCTGTTCCTGCCTTTCGGTTTACCGGTGTCATTCCGCTGTTATGGCCGCGTTTGTCTCATT
CCACGCCTGACACTCAGTTCCGGGTAGGCAGTTCGCTCCAAGCTGGACTGTATGCACGAACCCCCCGTTC
AGTCCGACCGCTGCGCCTTATCCGGTAACTATCGTCTTGAGTCCAACCCGGAAAGACATGCAAAAGCACC
ACTGGCAGCAGCCACTGGTAATTGATTTAGAGGAGTTAGTCTTGAAGTCATGCGCCGGTTAAGGCTAAAC
TGAAAGGACAAGTTTTGGTGACTGCGCTCCTCCAAGCCAGTTACCTCGGTTCAAAGAGTTGGTAGCTCAG
AGAACCTTCGAAAAACCGCCCTGCAAGGCGGTTTTTTCGTTTTCAGAGCAAGAGATTACGCGCAGACCAA
AACGATCTCAAGAAGATCATCTTATTAATCAGATAAAATATTTCTAGATTTCAGTGCAATTTATCTCTTC
AAATGTAGCACCTGAAGTCAGCCCCATACGATATAAGTTGTTACTAGTGCTTGGATTCTCACCAATAAAA
AACGCCCGGCGGCAACCGAGCGTTCTGAACAAATCCAGATGGAGTTCTGAGGTCATTACTGGATCTATCA
ACAGGAGTCCAAGCGAGCTCTCGAACCCCAGAGTCCCGCGATTAGAAAAACTCATCGAGCATCAAATGAA
ACTGCAATTTATTCATATCAGGATTATCAATACCATATTTTTGAAAAAGCCGTTTCTGTAATGAAGGAGA
AAACTCACCGAGGCAGTTCCATAGGATGGCAAGATCCTGGTATCGGTCTGCGATTCCGACTCGTCCAACA
TCAATACAACCTATTAATTTCCCCTCGTCAAAAATAAGGTTATCAAGTGAGAAATCACCATGAGTGACGA
CTGAATCCGGTGAGAATGGCAAAAGCTTATGCATTTCTTTCCAGACTTGTTCAACAGGCCAGCCATTACG
CTCGTCATCAAAATCACTCGCATCAACCAAACCGTTATTCATTCGTGATTGCGCCTGAGCAAGACGAAAT
ACGCGATCGCTGTTAAAAGGACAATTACAAACAGGAATCGAATGCAACCGGCGCAGGAACACTGCCAGCG
CATCAACAATATTTTCACCTGAATCAGGATATTCTTCTAATACCTGGAATGCTGTTTTCCCGGGGATCGC
AGTGGTGAGTAACCATGCATCATCAGGAGTACGGATAAAATGCTTGATGGTCGGAAGAGGCATAAATTCC
GTCAGCCAGTTTAGTCTGACCATCTCATCTGTAACATCATTGGCAACGCTACCTTTGCCATGTTTCAGAA
ACAACTCTGGCGCATCGGGCTTCCCATACAATCGATAGATTGTCGCACCTGATTGCCCGACATTATCGCG
AGCCCATTTATACCCATATAAATCAGCATCCATGTTGGAATTTAATCGCGGCCTGGAGCAAGACGTTTCC
CGTTGAATATGGCTCATAACACCCCTTGTATTACTGTTTATGTAAGCAGACAGTTTTATTGTTCATGATG
ATATATTTTTATCTTGTGCAATGTAACATCAGAGATTTTGAGACACAACGTGGCTTTGTTGAATAAATCG
AACTTTTGCTGAGTTGAAGGATCAGCTCGAGTGCCACCTGACGTCTAAGAAACCATTATTATCATGACAT
TAACCTATAAAAATAGGCGTATCACGAGGCAGAATTTCAGATAAAAAAAATCCTTAGCTTTCGCTAAGGA
TGATTTCTGGAATTCGCGGCCGCTTCTAGAGACTAGTGGAAGACATGGAGAGAGACCTGCACCATATGCG
GTGTGAAATACCGCACAGATGCGTAAGGAGAAAATACCGCATCAGGCGCCATTCGCCATTCAGGCTGCGC
AACTGTTGGGAAGGGCGATCGGTGCGGGCCTCTTCGCTATTACGCCAGCTGGCGAAAGGGGGATGTGCTG
CAAGGCGATTAAGTTGGGTAACGCCAGGGTTTTCCCAGTCACGACGTTGTAAAACGACGGCCAGTGAATT
CGAGCTCGGTACCCGGG
Features (pLannotate 1.2.2; 15 found; start..end, strand, type, name):
     72..88      -  protein_bind   lac operator: The lac repressor binds to the lac operator to inhibit transcription in E. coli. This inhibition can be relieved by adding lactose or isopropyl-β-D-thiogalactopyranoside (IPTG). lac repressor encoded by lacI
     96..126     -  promoter       lac promoter: promoter for the E. coli lac operon
    141..162     -  protein_bind   CAP binding site: CAP binding activates transcription in the presence of cAMP. E. coli catabolite activator protein
    175..243     -  CDS            lacI (fragment): lac repressor; lacI; The lac repressor binds to the lac operator to inhibit transcription in E. coli. This inhibition can be relieved by adding lactose or isopropyl-β-D-thiogalactopyranoside (IPTG).
    295..366     +  terminator     rrnB T1 terminator: transcription terminator T1 from the E. coli rrnB gene
    382..409     +  terminator     T7Te terminator: phage T7 early transcription terminator
    443..498     -  rep_origin     RSF ori (fragment): Plasmids containing the RSF 1030 origin of replication can be propagated in E. coli cells that contain additional plasmids with compatible origins.
    586..1131    -  rep_origin     p15A ori: Plasmids containing the medium-copy-number p15A origin of replication can be propagated in E. coli cells that contain a second plasmid with the ColE1 origin.
   1245..1339    -  terminator     lambda t0 terminator: transcription terminator from phage lambda
   1372..2187    -  CDS            KanR: aminoglycoside phosphotransferase; aph(3')-Ia; confers resistance to kanamycin in bacteria or G418 (Geneticin®) in eukaryotes
   2414..2457    -  terminator     bacterial terminator: putative bacterial transcription terminator
   2460..2481    +  misc_feature   BioBrick prefix: BioBrick prefix for parts that do not start with "ATG"
   2508..2566    +  misc_feature   bom (fragment): basis of mobility region from pBR322
   2572..2729    -  CDS            lacZα (fragment): LacZα fragment of β-galactosidase; lacZ fragment
   2726..35      +  misc_feature   MCS (across the origin): pUC18/19 multiple cloning site
