[The description below was written by a language model from this plasmid's Addgene catalogue record and pLannotate feature annotations shown in this document.]
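Description:
DVK_p15A_AF is an empty destination vector for the CIDAR MoClo modular cloning system in E. coli, built on the DVK (kanamycin-resistant destination vector) backbone and classed as a synthetic biology plasmid of about 2.7 kb. It replicates from a p15A origin, which the record lists as low copy and which is compatible with ColE1-type plasmids, so it can coexist with a second vector in the same cell. Selection is by kanamycin through an aph(3')-Ia aminoglycoside phosphotransferase gene (KanR), which is followed by a lambda t0 terminator. A short fragment annotated as RSF ori sits near the p15A origin and is probably an annotation hit on related or residual sequence rather than a second functional replicon.

No insert is present. The cloning region carries the A and F MoClo fusion-site overhangs, so a level 1 assembly spanning those overhangs can be dropped into the vector by Golden Gate-style cloning. In the feature table this region corresponds to a lacZα fragment with a pUC18/19-type multiple cloning site spanning the sequence origin, driven by the lac promoter with its CAP binding site and lac operator, next to a small lacI remnant. In MoClo destination vectors a lacZα cassette like this usually serves as a placeholder replaced by the assembled parts, permitting blue/white screening, although the record does not say this explicitly. The cassette is insulated by the rrnB T1 and T7Te terminators on one side and a further bacterial terminator with a BioBrick prefix on the other. The vector belongs to a set of MoClo-compatible backbones intended for modular protein expression in E. coli, where the choice of origin and resistance marker lets users tune copy number and combine plasmids.
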