Addgene plasmid #217583: DVK_p15A_AF
Purpose: (Empty Backbone) Destination vector with kanamycin resistance and p15A origin of replication. Carries A-F CIDAR MoClo overhangs for level 1 construct cloning.
Depositing lab: Wei Huang. Depositing organization: University of Oxford. Publication: Construction and Characterization of MoClo-Compatible Vectors for Modular Protein Expression in E. coli. Nielsen JR, Lewis MJ, Huang WE. ACS Synth Biol. 2025 Jan 12. doi: 10.1021/acssynbio.4c00564. PubMed 39801078.
Backbone
  Vector backbone: DVK
  Vector type: Synthetic Biology
Growth in bacteria
  Bacterial resistance: Kanamycin, 50 μg/mL
  Growth temperature: 37°C
  Growth strain: DH5alpha
  Copy number: Low Copy
Gene/Insert
  Gene/Insert name: None
  Mutation: None
Terms and licenses: Academic/Nonprofit Terms; Industry Terms: Not Available to Industry
How to cite: DVK_p15A_AF was a gift from Wei Huang (Addgene plasmid # 217583 ; http://n2t.net/addgene:217583 ; RRID:Addgene_217583)
